>Addgene plasmid #106909 | (PM-S608D)FLAG-Cep215-FL | addgene full sequence | sequence record 204099 | Addgene NGS Result
TCTCCCGATCCCCTATGGTGCACTCTCAGTACAATCTGCTCTGATGCCGCATAGTTAAGCCAGTATCTGC
TCCCTGCTTGTGTGTTGGAGGTCGCTGAGTAGTGCGCGAGCAAAATTTAAGCTACAACAAGGCAAGGCTT
GACCGACAATTGCATGAAGAATCTGCTTAGGGTTAGGCGTTTTGCGCTGCTTCGCGATGTACGGGCCAGA
TATACGCGTTGACATTGATTATTGACTAGTTATTAATAGTAATCAATTACGGGGTCATTAGTTCATAGCC
CATATATGGAGTTCCGCGTTACATAACTTACGGTAAATGGCCCGCCTGGCTGACCGCCCAACGACCCCCG
CCCATTGACGTCAATAATGACGTATGTTCCCATAGTAACGCCAATAGGGACTTTCCATTGACGTCAATGG
GTGGAGTATTTACGGTAAACTGCCCACTTGGCAGTACATCAAGTGTATCATATGCCAAGTACGCCCCCTA
TTGACGTCAATGACGGTAAATGGCCCGCCTGGCATTATGCCCAGTACATGACCTTATGGGACTTTCCTAC
TTGGCAGTACATCTACGTATTAGTCATCGCTATTACCATGGTGATGCGGTTTTGGCAGTACATCAATGGG
CGTGGATAGCGGTTTGACTCACGGGGATTTCCAAGTCTCCACCCCATTGACGTCAATGGGAGTTTGTTTT
GGCACCAAAATCAACGGGACTTTCCAAAATGTCGTAACAACTCCGCCCCATTGACGCAAATGGGCGGTAG
GCGTGTACGGTGGGAGGTCTATATAAGCAGAGCTCTCTGGCTAACTAGAGAACCCACTGCTTACTGGCTT
ATCGAAATTAATACGACTCACTATAGGGAGACCCAAGCTTGCCACCATGGATTACAAGGATGACGACGAT
AAGGATTACAAGGATGACGACGATAAGGATTACAAGGATGACGACGATAAGGGATCTATGGACTCGGGGA
TGGAAGAGGAAGGCGCCCTGCCTGGGACCCTCAGCGGTTGCAGTGGCCTTCACCCTGTTCTGCCAAGTGA
CCTGGATGTCATCAGTGACACTTCTGGCTTGGGAAATGGAGTGCTCCCAAGCATGTCAGAAGAAAAGGTT
TCTCCCACCAGAGCCCGGAACATGAAGGACTTTGAAAACCAAATCACTGAGCTGAAGAAGGAGAACTTCA
ATCTAAAGCTCCGGATCTACTTCCTGGAGGAGAGAATCCAGCAGGAGTTTGCTGGCCCCACCGAGCACAT
CTACAAGACGAACATTGAACTCAAGGTGGAAGTGGAAAGTCTGAAGCGCGAGCTCCAGGAGAAAGATCAG
TTGCTCGTCAAAGCCTCCAAAGCGGTGGAGAGCCTAGCAGAACGGGGTGGTTCTGAAGTCCAGCGGGTGA
AAGAAGATGCAAGGAAGAAGGTGCAGCAGGTGGAAGACCTCCTAACGAAAAGGATACATCTTCTAGAAGA
AGATGTGAAAGCCGCCCAGGCAGAACTGGAGAAGGCCTTTGCGGGGACAGAAACAGAGAAGGCTCTTCGG
CTCAGCTTAGAAAGCAAGCTCTCGGCGATGAAGAAGATGCAGGAGGGGGACCTGGAGATGACTCTGGCTC
TGGAAGAGAAGGACAGACTGATTGAGGAGTTGAAGCTGTCTTTGAAGAGCAAAGAAGCTTTAATTCAGTG
CCTTAAAGAGGAAAAATCTCAGATGGCATCTCCTGACGAGAACGTGTCATCTGGAGAACTCCGAGGACTT
TCTGCCACTCTGAGGGAAGAAAAAGAGAGAGACGCTGAGGAATGGCAGAAGGAGAGAAACCACTTTGAAG
AGAGGATCCAGGCACTTCAGGAGGACCTGAGAGAGAAGGAAAGAGAAATTGCTACAGAGAAGAAAAATAA
CTTAAAGAGTTATAAAGCCATTCAGGGTCTAACCATGGCATTAAAATCAAAGGAAAGAGAGGTTGAAGAA
CTTGATTCCAAAATCAAAGAGGTCACTACGGACTCCACCAAAGGCAGAGAGGATCCCTTAAAAACCCAGA
TCCCCAGATTCCAGCTAAGAGAGGGGTCTGAGGACTGTGAAGCTGCGCTGGTAGAGAAGGAAGCCCTATT
GGCCAAGCTACACTCAGAAAATGTCACAAAGAGCACTGAGAACCATAGGTTGCTCAGGAATGTTAAAAAG
GTCACCCAGGAGTTGAATGACTTGAAGAAGGAGAAGTTGAGACTAGAGCAGGCCCTGGAGGAAGCCCACC
AAGAGGGGAACAGAGGAGCCCGAACCATTCACGACCTTAGAAATGAAGTTGAGAAACTACGCAAGGAAGT
GAGTGAGAGAGAGAAGGCTGTGGAAAAACATTACAAGAGTCTTCCAGGTGAAAGCAAGACAAAGTTTCAT
ACTCAAGAACAAGTGGTCAGAAGTCTGACAGGCAGTGGCAGTCAGGAGGACCTGCTGCTTCAGAAATCCA
ATGAAAAAGATTTGGAAGCAATACAGCAGAACTGCTATTTAATGACTGCAGAGGAGCTCAAGTTTGGGAG
CGATGGCTTAATAACAGAAAAGTGTTCTCAGCAGTCACCAGACAGCAAACTCATCTTCTCCAAGGAAAAG
CAACAATCAGAGTATGAAGGGCTGACTGGGGACTTAAAAGCAGAACAGAACATCTATGCCCATCTGGCAA
AGACTCAGGACACAGACAGTGTCAGCAACCTGCAGGCTGAGCTGAAAGAGGTCCTTGCCCTTCGGAAGCA
GCTGGAGCAGGATGTTCTTGCCTACCGGAACCTGCAGAAGGCCCTGCAGGAGCAGCTCGATGAGATTCGG
AGTCGAGAAGAAGAGCCGTTTTCATTTTATAGCGATCAAACATCGTATCTGAGTATTTGCCTTGAAGAGC
ACAATCAGTTCCAATTGGAGCATTTTTCTCAAGAAGAACTCAAGAAAAAGGTCAGTGACCTCATACAGCT
TGTGAAGGACCTGCACACAGACAACCAGCACCTGAAGAAAACCATTTTTGATCTCTCTTCTGTGGGTTTC
CAGGGAAGTGACAGACTTGAGTTAACAAAACAAGAAGAGCTTGTGGCTAGCAAGGAGGATGAGGACACAC
TCAAATTTGAAGCGGACGTTGAGACTCCTTTCCAGAGTGACCAGCATTTGGAGCAAAGTCGTGAGATCAT
GGAGGACTATGCTGAGGGTGGCTGCAAAAGTGGATATGGAAGGCACATGGATTCCAATATTTTAGGTCAT
GATGGGGCCCAAACTCCTGGTGCCTCTGAAGAGCACACCCTAGAAGATGAGCTCCTGGGCCTGCTTGCCA
CTCTCTTCAGTAAGAAGGCCACACCGTTGCTGGAATCCAGGCCAGATCTTCTGAAAGCACTCGGTGCCCT
ACTTTTGGAACGCATATGCTTGGCAGAGCAGGGTCGTCCTGGAGATCACCTTGATAGTAAAACTGAGAAG
GCACTTCAGCAAGTAGCTGTTCAGTTGAGAGATGAACTTGGCCATTCCTTCCCTGCCAACTCGTTCTCCA
AGTCATACAATGAAGTCAAGTCAATGTGGGGAAATTGGCTGGTAAAGACAGGAGACGAAGACACGGTGGA
GCTGAAGAGTGTTTCAGTGCAGACCATGGCCATAGAGGACACCCCGCATGGATTCAAACCTCAAAGCAAG
AGAGATGCTTGGGCAGAGAAACAAGAAGAGGCCATTTTCAGCACTGAGCTTGAGTCAGAGGCGTTGGGTG
AGATGCCAGGGCAACAGGCCACTCACCTCTCATTCCCCAGTGCCATCAACCCGGATGCCGAGAAGACGGG
CTTGTTGATCCAATTAAAGACACCTGAGTTATTGGAAAATTTATATAATCTTCCTGCTTCGCCAGAGGTG
GTGGTGGCTCAACTCCAAGGCCAGGTTCTAGAGCTGCAGAGGGAGCTGAAAGAATTCAAAACCCGCAACA
AGCAACTCCATGAGAAGCTAATTCTGGCAGAGGCAATGATGGAGGGGCTGCCGGTGCCCAACTCTGCGCT
GGTGAATGTGCCTGCAGCCCAGGCTGTTGTGAGAACAGCCTTCCAGGACAACCCAGGCGAGCAAGAAGGA
CCTGAAACCACACAGTCTGCTGGGAGAGACAAGGACATGGACAGTGACCAATATACAAGCTTTGAGATCG
ATTCTGAAATCTGTCCACCTGATGACCTTGCCTTATTACCAGCATGCAAAGAGAATCTTGAAGACCTCCT
AGGCCCATCCTCCATAGCCACTTACCTGGATTCCAAGAGTCAGCTCTCTGTTAAAGTCAGCGTGAATGGA
ACTGACCAGTCTGAGAATATCAATATCCCTGATGACACAGAAGACTTAAAACAGAAAATCCACGACTTGC
AAACCGAGCTGGAAGGCTACCGGAACATCATTGTCCAGCTACTGAAGCACTCTCAGTGCAGTGAGGCTAT
TATCACAGTTTTGTGTGGGACAGAAGGGGCCCAAGATGGCTTGAACAAGCCTAAGGGCCATATTGATGAG
GAAGAGATGACATTTTCAAGTTTGCACCAAGTACGATATGTGAAGCATATGAAAATCCTCCGTCCACTAA
CCCCGGAGATGATTGATGGCAAGATGCTAGAGAGCCTCAAGCAGCAGCTGGTGGACCAGGAGCAGGAGCT
ACAGAAGGAGCAGGACTTGAACTTGGAACTTTTCGGTGAAATCCATGACCTGCAGAACAAGTTCCAAGAC
CTCTCGCCATCAAGATACGATTCATTGGTTCAGTCCCAAGCGAGGGAGCTCTCCCTTCAGCGACAGCAAA
TTAAGGATAGCCATGGCATCTGTGTCATTTACCGTCAACACATGAGCACCATGATCAAGGCTTTTGAGGA
GCTTCTGCAGGCCAGTGATGTGGACAGTTGCGTGGCCGAGGGCTTCCGGGAGCAGCTGACACAGTGTGCT
GGACTGCTAGAGCAACTGGAGAGGCTGTTTCTCCATGGAAAATCAGCCAGAGTGGAACCACATCCCCAGA
ATGAACTGCTCAAGGGGTTAAGGACTGTGGAAGGCAACTTACCCTACCACCATCTCCTGCCTGAATCTCC
TGAGCCTTCTGCCTCCCATGCTCTGTCAGATGATGAAATGTCTGAGAAGTCCTTCCTGTCTAGAGACCCG
AAGCCAGACAGCGATACTGAGAAGTACCCAGCAATGGCGAGCCATTTTCCTCAAGACTTACTAATGGAAC
ACATACAGGAAATTCGAACTTTGAGAAAGCATTTGGAAGAATCTATTAAAACAAATGAGAAGCTCCGGAA
ACAGCTGGAACGGCAGGGGTCTGAGACTGACCAAGGCTCCAGAAATGTTTCTGCTTGTGGCTTAGCACTG
CACAGCTCTCTGACGTCAGAGATACATTTCCTGAGGAAGCAGAACGAGGCCCTCAGTATGATGCTCGAGA
AGGGGTCCAAAGATAAACAGAAAGAGAGTGAAAAATTACGTGAGTCCCTGGCTAGGAAAGCTGAGAGTCT
TGAGCAACTTCAGCTAGAGTACACCAGTGTAAGGGAAGAAAATGAAAGGTTACAGAGAGACATCATTGAG
AAGGAGAGACACAACCAGGAGCTGACTGAGGAGGTCTGCAGCAGCCGCCAGGAACTGAGCAGGGTGCAGG
AAGAGGCGAAGTCAAGACAGCAGCTGCTCTCACAGAAGGACAAGCTGCTTCAGTCCCTCCAAATGGAGCT
CAAGGTGTATGAGAAACTGGCCGAGGAACATCCGAGGCTACAGCAAGATGGCAGCAAATGTCCTGAGGCC
AGCGACAATTCATTTGATCTATTTGAATCCACCCAGGCAATGGCACCTAAATCAGCTTCTGAGACTCCTC
TGCTCTCAGGAACTGATGTTGACTCGCTCTCCTGTGACAGTACCAGTTCTGCCACCAGCCCTACTAGCAT
GCCCTGCCTGGTTGCTGGCCACCACATGTGGGCCAGCAAGAGTGGCCACCATATGCTGGGCCTGATTGAG
GACTATGATGCCCTCTATAAGCAGATCAGCTGGGGCCAGACACTGCTTGCCAAGATGGATGTTCAAACCC
AAGAGGCTCTGAGCCCCACAAGTCACAAGCTGGGACCAAAGGGTTCTTCATCCGTGCCTCTGAGCAAGTT
TCTTTCCAGTATGAACACAGCCAAGCTGGTCCTGGAAAAAGCATCCAGGTTGCTGAAGCTCTTCTGGAGG
GTCTCAGTCCCCACCAACGGCCAGTGTTCCCTTCACTGTGAGCAGATTGGAGAAATGAAGGCAGAGAACA
CGAAACTACACAAAAAATTGTTTGAACAAGAAAAGAAGCTGCAGAACACAGCAAAACTATTGCAGCAGAG
CAAGCACCAGGAGAAAGTCATCTTTGATCAGTTGGTCATCACCCACCAAGTCCTTCGGAAGGCCAGGGGA
AACCTGGAGCTCAGGCCTGGGGCCACCCGTCCAGGAGCATCCAGTCCCAGCAGACCGGGCTCATGAGCGG
CCGCTCGAGCATGCATCTAGAGGGCCCTATTCTATAGTGTCACCTAAATGCTAGAGCTCGCTGATCAGCC
TCGACTGTGCCTTCTAGTTGCCAGCCATCTGTTGTTTGCCCCTCCCCCGTGCCTTCCTTGACCCTGGAAG
GTGCCACTCCCACTGTCCTTTCCTAATAAAATGAGGAAATTGCATCGCATTGTCTGAGTAGGTGTCATTC
TATTCTGGGGGGTGGGGTGGGGCAGGACAGCAAGGGGGAGGATTGGGAAGACAATAGCAGGCATGCTGGG
GATGCGGTGGGCTCTATGGCTTCTGAGGCGGAAAGAACCAGCTGGGGCTCTAGGGGGTATCCCC
[124 nt withheld, positions 6785-6908]
C
[91 nt withheld, positions 6910-7000]
A
[49 nt withheld, positions 7002-7050]
CCTTTGACGTTGGAGTCCACGTTCTTT
[37 nt withheld, positions 7078-7114]
ACCCTATCTCGGTCTATTCTTTTGATTTATAAGGGATTTTGCCGATTTCGGCCTATTGGTTAAAAAATGA
GCTGATTTAACAAAAATTTAACGCGAATTAATTCTGTGGAATGTGTGTCAGTTAGGGTGTGGAAAGTCCC
CAGGCTCCCCAGCAGGCAGAAGTATGCAAAGCATGCATCTCAATTAGTCAGCAACCAGGTGTGGAAAGTC
CCCAGGCTCCCCAGCAGGCAGAAGTATGCAAAGCATGCATCTCAATTAGTCAGCAACCATAGTCCCGCCC
CTAACTCCGCCCATCCCGCCCCTAACTCCGCCCAGTTCCGCCCATTCTCCGCCCCATGGCTGACTAATTT
TTTTTATTTATGCAGAGGCCGAGGCCGCCTCTGCCTCTGAGCTATTCCAGAAGTAGTGAGGAGGCTTTTT
TGGAGGCCTAGGCTTTTGCAAAAAGCTCCCGGGAGCTTGTATATCCATTTTCGGATCTGATCAAGAGACA
GGATGAGGATCGTTTCGCATGATTGAACAAGATGGATTGCACGCAGGTTCTCCGGCCGCTTGGGTGGAGA
GGCTATTCGGCTATGACTGGGCACAACAGACAATCGGCTGCTCTGATGCCGCCGTGTTCCGGCTGTCAGC
GCAGGGGCGCCCGGTTCTTTTTGTCAAGACCGACCTGTCCGGTGCCCTGAATGAACTGCAGGACGAGGCA
GCGCGGCTATCGTGGCTGGCCACGACGGGCGTTCCTTGCGCAGCTGTGCTCGACGTTGTCACTGAAGCGG
GAAGGGACTGGCTGCTATTGGGCGAAGTGCCGGGGCAGGATCTCCTGTCATCTCACCTTGCTCCTGCCGA
GAAAGTATCCATCATGGCTGATGCAATGCGGCGGCTGCATACGCTTGATCCGGCTACCTGCCCATTCGAC
CACCAAGCGAAACATCGCATCGAGCGAGCACGTACTCGGATGGAAGCCGGTCTTGTCGATCAGGATGATC
TGGACGAAGAGCATCAGGGGCTCGCGCCAGCCGAACTGTTCGCCAGGCTCAAGGCGCGCATGCCCGACGG
CGAGGATCTCGTCGTGACCCATGGCGATGCCTGCTTGCCGAATATCATGGTGGAAAATGGCCGCTTTTCT
GGATTCATCGACTGTGGCCGGCTGGGTGTGGCGGACCGCTATCAGGACATAGCGTTGGCTACCCGTGATA
TTGCTGAAGAGCTTGGCGGCGAATGGGCTGACCGCTTCCTCGTGCTTTACGGTATCGCCGCTCCCGATTC
GCAGCGCATCGCCTTCTATCGCCTTCTTGACGAGTTCTTCTGAGCGGGACTCTGGGGTTCGAAATGACCG
ACCAAGCGACGCCCAACCTGCCATCACGAGATTTCGATTCCACCGCCGCCTTCTATGAAAGGTTGGGCTT
CGGAATCGTTTTCCGGGACGCCGGCTGGATGATCCTCCAGCGCGGGGATCTCATGCTGGAGTTCTTCGCC
CACCCCAACTTGTTTATTGCAGCTTATAATGGTTACAAATAAAGCAATAGCATCACAAATTTCACAAATA
AAGCATTTTTTTCACTGCATTCTAGTTGTGGTTTGTCCAAACTCATCAATGTATCTTATCATGTCTGTAT
ACCGTCGACCTCTAGCTAGAGCTTGGCGTAATCATGGTCATAGCTGTTTCCTGTGTGAAATTGTTATCCG
CTCACAATTCCACACAACATACGAGCCGGAAGCATAAAGTGTAAAGCCTGGGGTGCCTAATGAGTGAGCT
AACTCACATTAATTGCGTTGCGCTCACTGCCCGCTTTCCAGTCGGGAAACCTGTCGTGCCAGCTGCATTA
ATGAATCGGCCAACGCGCGGGGAGAGGCGGTTTGCGTATTGGGCGCTCTTCCGCTTCCTCGCTCACTGAC
TCGCTGCGCTCGGTCGTTCGGCTGCGGCGAGCGGTATCAGCTCACTCAAAGGCGGTAATACGGTTATCCA
CAGAATCAGGGGATAACGCAGGAAAGAACATGTGAGCAAAAGGCCAGCAAAAGGCCAGGAACCGTAAAAA
GGCCGCGTTGCTGGCGTTTTTCCATAGGCTCCGCCCCCCTGACGAGCATCACAAAAATCGACGCTCAAGT
CAGAGGTGGCGAAACCCGACAGGACTATAAAGATACCAGGCGTTTCCCCCTGGAAGCTCCCTCGTGCGCT
CTCCTGTTCCGACCCTGCCGCTTACCGGATACCTGTCCGCCTTTCTCCCTTCGGGAAGCGTGGCGCTTTC
TCATAGCTCACGCTGTAGGTATCTCAGTTCGGTGTAGGTCGTTCGCTCCAAGCTGGGCTGTGTGCACGAA
CCCCCCGTTCAGCCCGACCGCTGCGCCTTATCCGGTAACTATCGTCTTGAGTCCAACCCGGTAAGACACG
ACTTATCGCCACTGGCAGCAGCCACTGGTAACAGGATTAGCAGAGCGAGGTATGTAGGCGGTGCTACAGA
GTTCTTGAAGTGGTGGCCTAACTACGGCTACACTAGAAGAACAGTATTTGGTATCTGCGCTCTGCTGAAG
CCAGTTACCTTCGGAAAAAGAGTTGGTAGCTCTTGATCCGGCAAACAAACCACCGCTGGTAGCGGTGGTT
TTTTTGTTTGCAAGCAGCAGATTACGCGCAGAAAAAAAGGATCTCAAGAAGATCCTTTGATCTTTTCTAC
GGGGTCTGACGCTCAGTGGAACGAAAACTCACGTTAAGGGATTTTGGTCATGAGATTATCAAAAAGGATC
TTCACCTAGATCCTTTTAAATTAAAAATGAAGTTTTAAATCAATCTAAAGTATATATGAGTAAACTTGGT
CTGACAGTTACCAATGCTTAATCAGTGAGGCACCTATCTCAGCGATCTGTCTATTTCGTTCATCCATAGT
TGCCTGACTCCCCGTCGTGTAGATAACTACGATACGGGAGGGCTTACCATCTGGCCCCAGTGCTGCAATG
ATACCGCGAGACCCACGCTCACCGGCTCCAGATTTATCAGCAATAAACCAGCCAGCCGGAAGGGCCGAGC
GCAGAAGTGGTCCTGCAACTTTATCCGCCTCCATCCAGTCTATTAATTGTTGCCGGGAAGCTAGAGTAAG
TAGTTCGCCAGTTAATAGTTTGCGCAACGTTGTTGCCATTGCTACAGGCATCGTGGTGTCACGCTCGTCG
TTTGGTATGGCTTCATTCAGCTCCGGTTCCCAACGATCAAGGCGAGTTACATGATCCCCCATGTTGTGCA
AAAAAGCGGTTAGCTCCTTCGGTCCTCCGATCGTTGTCAGAAGTAAGTTGGCCGCAGTGTTATCACTCAT
GGTTATGGCAGCACTGCATAATTCTCTTACTGTCATGCCATCCGTAAGATGCTTTTCTGTGACTGGTGAG
TACTCAACCAAGTCATTCTGAGAATAGTGTATGCGGCGACCGAGTTGCTCTTGCCCGGCGTCAATACGGG
ATAATACCGCGCCACATAGCAGAACTTTAAAAGTGCTCATCATTGGAAAACGTTCTTCGGGGCGAAAACT
CTCAAGGATCTTACCGCTGTTGAGATCCAGTTCGATGTAACCCACTCGTGCACCCAACTGATCTTCAGCA
TCTTTTACTTTCACCAGCGTTTCTGGGTGAGCAAAAACAGGAAGGCAAAATGCCGCAAAAAAGGGAATAA
GGGCGACACGGAAATGTTGAATACTCATACTCTTCCTTTTTCAATATTATTGAAGCATTTATCAGGGTTA
TTGTCTCATGAGCGGATACATATTTGAATGTATTTAGAAAAATAAACAAATAGGGGTTCCGCGCACATTT
CCCCGAAAAGTGCCACCTGACGTCGACGGATCGGGAGA
Features (pLannotate 1.2.2; 22 found; start..end, strand, type, name):
     14..66      -  misc_feature   bom (fragment): basis of mobility region from pBR322
    221..600     +  enhancer       CMV enhancer: human cytomegalovirus immediate early enhancer
    601..804     +  promoter       CMV promoter: human cytomegalovirus (CMV) immediate early promoter
    800..833     +  LTR            5' LTR (truncated) (fragment): truncated 5' long terminal repeat (LTR) from HIV-1
    849..867     +  promoter       T7 promoter: promoter for bacteriophage T7 RNA polymerase
    938..964     +  CDS            3xFLAG (fragment): three tandem FLAG® epitope tags
    968..6433    +  CDS            Cdk5rap2: CK5P2_MOUSE - Also known as Kiaa1633. Experimental evidence at protein level: Swiss-Prot protein existence level 1. Potential regulator of CDK5 activity via its interaction with CDK5R1. Negative regulator of centriole disengagement (licensing) which maintains centriole engagement and cohesion (PubMed:20627074). Involved in regulation of mitotic spindle orientation (PubMed:20460369). Plays a role in the spindle checkpoint activation by acting as a transcriptional regulator of both BUBR1 and MAD2 promoter. Required for the recruitment of AKAP9 to centrosomes (By similarity). Plays a role in neur
   6471..6489    -  promoter       SP6 promoter: promoter for bacteriophage SP6 RNA polymerase
   6515..6739    +  polyA_signal   bGH poly(A) signal: bovine growth hormone polyadenylation signal
   6743..6764    +  promoter       SV40 promoter (fragment): SV40 enhancer and early promoter
   6785..7213    +  rep_origin     f1 ori (sequence partly withheld): f1 bacteriophage origin of replication; arrow indicates direction of (+) strand synthesis
   7227..7556    +  promoter       SV40 promoter: SV40 enhancer and early promoter
   7623..8414    +  CDS            neo: KKA2_KLEPN - Also known as kan, nptII. Experimental evidence at protein level: Swiss-Prot protein existence level 1. Resistance to kanamycin, neomycin, paromomycin, ribostamycin, butirosin and gentamicin B. From Klebsiella pneumoniae.
   8438..8596    +  CDS            ble (fragment): BLE_KLEPN - Experimental evidence at protein level: Swiss-Prot protein existence level 1. Binding protein with a strong affinity to the bleomycin family of antibiotics. Binds to CL990; an antimitotic-antibiotic compound. From Klebsiella pneumoniae.
   8591..8712    +  polyA_signal   SV40 poly(A) signal: SV40 polyadenylation signal
   8783..8805    -  protein_bind   lac operator (fragment): The lac repressor binds to the lac operator to inhibit transcription in E. coli. This inhibition can be relieved by adding lactose or isopropyl-β-D-thiogalactopyranoside (IPTG). lac repressor encoded by lacI
   8809..8839    -  promoter       lac promoter: promoter for the E. coli lac operon
   8854..8875    -  protein_bind   CAP binding site: CAP binding activates transcription in the presence of cAMP. E. coli catabolite activator protein
   8888..8980    -  CDS            lacI (fragment): lac repressor; lacI; The lac repressor binds to the lac operator to inhibit transcription in E. coli. This inhibition can be relieved by adding lactose or isopropyl-β-D-thiogalactopyranoside (IPTG).
   9163..9751    -  rep_origin     ori: high-copy-number ColE1/pMB1/pBR322/pUC origin of replication
   9922..10782   -  CDS            AmpR: β-lactamase; bla; confers resistance to ampicillin, carbenicillin, and related antibiotics
  10783..10887   -  promoter       AmpR promoter: bla
