[The description below was written by a language model from this plasmid's Addgene catalogue record and pLannotate feature annotations shown in this document.]
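Description:
(PM-S608D)FLAG-Cep215-FL is a mammalian expression plasmid built on the pcDNA3 backbone that carries full-length mouse CEP215, also known as CDK5RAP2, with serine 608 changed to aspartic acid as a phospho-mimetic substitution. The roughly 5.5 kb coding sequence was inserted by Gibson assembly downstream of the human cytomegalovirus immediate-early enhancer and promoter and is followed by the bovine growth hormone polyadenylation signal. This gives strong constitutive expression in transfected mammalian cells. An N-terminal FLAG epitope is fused to the protein for detection or immunoprecipitation; the annotation matches it only as a short fragment of a 3xFLAG element, which is consistent with a single FLAG tag. T7 and SP6 phage promoters flank the insert and serve as sequencing primer sites. A very short hit to an HIV-1 LTR just after the CMV promoter is probably an annotation artefact rather than a functional viral element.

In E. coli the plasmid replicates from a high-copy ColE1/pUC-type origin and is selected with ampicillin through the β-lactamase gene. An f1 origin is also present. For mammalian selection, an SV40 early promoter drives the neomycin phosphotransferase gene, terminated by the SV40 poly(A) signal, which permits G418 selection of stable lines. Small lac promoter/operator, lacI and ble fragments are backbone remnants. The sequenced record is about 10.9 kb, close to the catalogued total size.

CDK5RAP2 is a centrosomal protein involved in centriole engagement and cohesion and in mitotic spindle orientation. The construct is intended to mimic constitutive phosphorylation at S608. The record does not name the kinase involved or a specific assay.
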