Addgene plasmid #106909: (PM-S608D)FLAG-Cep215-FL
Purpose: Expresses murine phospho-mimetic CEP215 at S608
Depositing lab: Heidi Hehnly. Depositing organization: SUNY Upstate Medical University.
Backbone
  Vector backbone: pcDNA3
  Backbone size w/o insert (bp): 5400
  Total vector size (bp): 10870
  Vector type: Mammalian Expression
Growth in bacteria
  Bacterial resistance: Ampicillin, 100 μg/mL
  Growth temperature: 37°C
  Growth strain: DH5alpha
  Copy number: Unknown
Gene/Insert
  Gene/Insert name: CEP215 (alt name: CDK5RAP2)
  Species: M. musculus (mouse)
  Insert size (bp): 5470
  Mutation: changed Serine-608 to Aspartic Acid
  Entrez Gene: Cdk5rap2 (a.k.a. 2900018K03Rik, an, mKIAA1633)
  Promoter: CMV
  Tag / fusion protein: FLAG (N terminal on insert)
  Cloning method: Gibson Cloning
  Sequencing primers: 5′ T7 promoter; 3′ SP6
Terms and licenses: Academic/Nonprofit Terms; Industry Terms: Not Available to Industry
How to cite: (PM-S608D)FLAG-Cep215-FL was a gift from Heidi Hehnly (Addgene plasmid # 106909 ; http://n2t.net/addgene:106909 ; RRID:Addgene_106909)
