>Addgene plasmid #106909 | (PM-S608D)FLAG-Cep215-FL | depositor partial sequence | sequence record 201689 | first 3495bp of CEP215
AGTTCATAGCCCATATATGGAGTTCCGCGTTACATAACTTACGGTAAATGGCCCGCCTGGCTGACCGCCC
AACGACCCCCGCCCATTGACGTCAATAATGACGTATGTTCCCATAGTAACGCCAATAGGGACTTTCCATT
GACGTCAATGGGTGGAGTATTTACGGTAAACTGCCCACTTGGCAGTACATCAAGTGTATCATATGCCAAG
TACGCCCCCTATTGACGTCAATGACGGTAAATGGCCCGCCTGGCATTATGCCCAGTACATGACCTTATGG
GACTTTCCTACTTGGCAGTACATCTACGTATTAGTCATCGCTATTACCATGGTGATGCGGTTTTGGCAGT
ACATCAATGGGCGTGGATAGCGGTTTGACTCACGGGGATTTCCAAGTCTCCACCCCATTGACGTCAATGG
GAGTTTGTTTTGGCACCAAAATCAACGGGACTTTCCAAAATGTCGTAACAACTCCGCCCCATTGACGCAA
ATGGGCGGTAGGCGTGTACGGTGGGAGGTCTATATAAGCAGAGCTCTCTGGCTAACTAGAGAACCCACTG
CTTACTGGCTTATCGAAATTAATACGACTCACTATAGGGAGACCCAAGCTTGCCACCATGGATTACAAGG
ATGACGACGATAAGGATTACAAGGATGACGACGATAAGGATTACAAGGATGACGACGATAAGGGATCTAT
GGACTCGGGGATGGAAGAGGAAGGCGCCCTGCCTGGGACCCTCAGCGGTTGCAGTGGCCTTCACCCTGTT
CTGCCAAGTGACCTGGATGTCATCAGTGACACTTCTGGCTTGGGAAATGGAGTGCTCCCAAGCATGTCAG
AAGAAAAGGTTTCTCCCACCAGAGCCCGGAACATGAAGGACTTTGAAAACCAAATCACTGAGCTGAAGAA
GGAGAACTTCAATCTAAAGCTCCGGATCTACTTCCTGGAGGAGAGAATCCAGCAGGAGTTTGCTGGCCCC
ACCGAGCACATCTACAAGACGAACATTGAACTCAAGGTGGAAGTGGAAAGTCTGAAGCGCGAGCTCCAGG
AGAAAGATCAGTTGCTCGTCAAAGCCTCCAAAGCGGTGGAGAGCCTAGCAGAACGGGGTGGTTCTGAAGT
CCAGCGGGTGAAAGAAGATGCAAGGAAGAAGGTGCAGCAGGTGGAAGACCTCCTAACGAAAAGGATACAT
CTTCTAGAAGAAGATGTGAAAGCCGCCCAGGCAGAACTGGAGAAGGCCTTTGCGGGGACAGAAACAGAGA
AGGCTCTTCGGCTCAGCTTAGAAAGCAAGCTCTCGGCGATGAAGAAGATGCAGGAGGGGGACCTGGAGAT
GACTCTGGCTCTGGAAGAGAAGGACAGACTGATTGAGGAGTTGAAGCTGTCTTTGAAGAGCAAAGAAGCT
TTAATTCAGTGCCTTAAAGAGGAAAAATCTCAGATGGCATCTCCTGACGAGAACGTGTCATCTGGAGAAC
TCCGAGGACTTTCTGCCACTCTGAGGGAAGAAAAAGAGAGAGACGCTGAGGAATGGCAGAAGGAGAGAAA
CCACTTTGAAGAGAGGATCCAGGCACTTCAGGAGGACCTGAGAGAGAAGGAAAGAGAAATTGCTACAGAG
AAGAAAAATAACTTAAAGAGTTATAAAGCCATTCAGGGTCTAACCATGGCATTAAAATCAAAGGAAAGAG
AGGTTGAAGAACTTGATTCCAAAATCAAAGAGGTCACTACGGACTCCACCAAAGGCAGAGAGGATCCCTT
AAAAACCCAGATCCCCAGATTCCAGCTAAGAGAGGGGTCTGAGGACTGTGAAGCTGCGCTGGTAGAGAAG
GAAGCCCTATTGGCCAAGCTACACTCAGAAAATGTCACAAAGAGCACTGAGAACCATAGGTTGCTCAGGA
ATGTTAAAAAGGTCACCCAGGAGTTGAATGACTTGAAGAAGGAGAAGTTGAGACTAGAGCAGGCCCTGGA
GGAAGCCCACCAAGAGGGGAACAGAGGAGCCCGAACCATTCACGACCTTAGAAATGAAGTTGAGAAACTA
CGCAAGGAAGTGAGTGAGAGAGAGAAGGCTGTGGAAAAACATTACAAGAGTCTTCCAGGTGAAAGCAAGA
CAAAGTTTCATACTCAAGAACAAGTGGTCAGAAGTCTGACAGGCAGTGGCAGTCAGGAGGACCTGCTGCT
TCAGAAATCCAATGAAAAAGATTTGGAAGCAATACAGCAGAACTGCTATTTAATGACTGCAGAGGAGCTC
AAGTTTGGGAGCGATGGCTTAATAACAGAAAAGTGTTCTCAGCAGTCACCAGACAGCAAACTCATCTTCT
CCAAGGAAAAGCAACAATCAGAGTATGAAGGGCTGACTGGGGACTTAAAAGCAGAACAGAACATCTATGC
CCATCTGGCAAAGACTCAGGACACAGACAGTGTCAGCAACCTGCAGGCTGAGCTGAAAGAGGTCCTTGCC
CTTCGGAAGCAGCTGGAGCAGGATGTTCTTGCCTACCGGAACCTGCAGAAGGCCCTGCAGGAGCAGCTCG
ATGAGATTCGGAGTCGAGAAGAAGAGCCGTTTTCATTTTATAGCGATCAAACATCGTATCTGAGTATTTG
CCTTGAAGAGCACAATCAGTTCCAATTGGAGCATTTTTCTCAAGAAGAACTCAAGAAAAAGGTCAGTGAC
CTCATACAGCTTGTGAAGGACCTGCACACAGACAACCAGCACCTGAAGAAAACCATTTTTGATCTCTCTT
CTGTGGGTTTCCAGGGAAGTGACAGACTTGAGTTAACAAAACAAGAAGAGCTTGTGGCTAGCAAGGAGGA
TGAGGACACACTCAAATTTGAAGCGGACGTTGAGACTCCTTTCCAGAGTGACCAGCATTTGGAGCAAAGT
CGTGAGATCATGGAGGACTATGCTGAGGGTGGCTGCAAAAGTGGATATGGAAGGCACATGGATTCCAATA
TTTTAGGTCATGATGGGGCCCAAACTCCTGGTGCCTCTGAAGAGCACACCCTAGAAGATGAGCTCCTGGG
CCTGCTTGCCACTCTCTTCAGTAAGAAGGCCACACCGTTGCTGGAATCCAGGCCAGATCTTCTGAAAGCA
CTCGGTGCCCTACTTTTGGAACGCATATGCTTGGCAGAGCAGGGTCGTCCTGGAGATCACCTTGATAGTA
AAACTGAGAAGGCACTTCAGCAAGTAGCTGTTCAGTTGAGAGATGAACTTGGCCATTCCTTCCCTGCCAA
CTCGTTCTCCAAGTCATACAATGAAGTCAAGTCAATGTGGGGAAATTGGCTGGTAAAGACAGGAGACGAA
GACACGGTGGAGCTGAAGAGTGTTTCAGTGCAGACCATGGCCATAGAGGACACCCCGCATGGATTCAAAC
CTCAAAGCAAGAGAGATGCTTGGGCAGAGAAACAAGAAGAGGCCATTTTCAGCACTGAGCTTGAGTCAGA
GGCGTTGGGTGAGATGCCAGGGCAACAGGCCACTCACCTCTCATTCCCCAGTGCCATCAACCCGGATGCC
GAGAAGACGGGCTTGTTGATCCAATTAAAGACACCTGAGTTATTGGAAAATTTATATAATCTTCCTGCTT
CGCCAGAGGTGGTGGTGGCTCAACTCCAAGGCCAGGTTCTAGAGCTGCAGAGGGAGCTGAAAGAATTCAA
AACCCGCAACAAGCAACTCCATGAGAAGCTAATTCTGGCAGAGGCAATGATGGAGGGGCTGCCGGTGCCC
AACTCTGCGCTGGTGAATGTGCCTGCAGCCCAGGCTGTTGTGAGAACAGCCTTCCAGGACAACCCAGGCG
AGCAAGAAGGACCTGAAACCACACAGTCTGCTGGGAGAGACAAGGACATGGACAGTGACCAATATACAAG
CTTTGAGATCGATTCTGAAATCTGTCCACCTGATGACCTTGCCTTATTACCAGCATGCAAAGAGAATCTT
GAAGACCTCCTAGGCCCATCCTCCATAGCCACTTACCTGGATTCCAAGAGTCAGCTCTCTGTTAAAGTCA
GCGTGAATGGAACTGACCAGTCTGAGAATATCAATATCCCTGATGACACAGAAGACTTAAAACAGAAAAT
CCACGACTTGCAAACCGAGCTGGAAGGCTACCGGAACATCATTGTCCAGCTACTGAAGCACTCTCAGTGC
AGTGAGGCTATTATCACAGTTTTGTGTGGGACAGAAGGGGCCCAAGATGGCTTGAACAAGCCT
